>Addgene plasmid #210731 | AAV-CamK2-tTA | addgene full sequence | sequence record 418042 | Addgene NGS Result
AAAAGATCAAAGGATCTTCTTGAGATCCTTTTTTTCTGCGCGTAATCTGCTGCTTGCAAACAAAAAAACC
ACCGCTACCAGCGGTGGTTTGTTTGCCGGATCAAGAGCTACCAACTCTTTTTCCGAAGGTAACTGGCTTC
AGCAGAGCGCAGATACCAAATACTGTTCTTCTAGTGTAGCCGTAGTTAGGCCACCACTTCAAGAACTCTG
TAGCACCGCCTACATACCTCGCTCTGCTAATCCTGTTACCAGTGGCTGCTGCCAGTGGCGATAAGTCGTG
TCTTACCGGGTTGGACTCAAGACGATAGTTACCGGATAAGGCGCAGCGGTCGGGCTGAACGGGGGGTTCG
TGCACACAGCCCAGCTTGGAGCGAACGACCTACACCGAACTGAGATACCTACAGCGTGAGCTATGAGAAA
GCGCCACGCTTCCCGAAGGGAGAAAGGCGGACAGGTATCCGGTAAGCGGCAGGGTCGGAACAGGAGAGCG
CACGAGGGAGCTTCCAGGGGGAAACGCCTGGTATCTTTATAGTCCTGTCGGGTTTCGCCACCTCTGACTT
GAGCGTCGATTTTTGTGATGCTCGTCAGGGGGGCGGAGCCTATGGAAAAACGCCAGCAACGCGGCCTTTT
TACGGTTCCTGGCCTTTTGCTGGCCTTTTGCTCACATGTCCTGCAGGCAGCTGCGCGCTCGCTCGCTCAC
TGAGGCCGCCCGGGCGTCGGGCGACCTTTGGTCGCCCGGCCTCAGTGAGCGAGCGAGCGCGCAGAGAGGG
AGTGGCCAACTCCATCACTAGGGGTTCCTGCGGCCGCACGCGTTTAACATTATGGCCTTAGGTCACTTCA
TCTCCATGGGGTTCTTCTTCTGATTTTCTAGAAAATGAGATGGGGGTGCAGAGAGCTTCCTCAGTGACCT
GCCCAGGGTCACATCAGAAATGTCAGAGCTAGAACTTGAACTCAGATTACTAATCTTAAATTCCATGCCT
TGGGGGCATGCAAGTACGATATACAGAAGGAGTGAACTCATTAGGGCAGATGACCAATGAGTTTAGGAAA
GAAGAGTCCAGGGCAGGGTACATCTACACCACCCGCCCAGCCCTGGGTGAGTCCAGCCACGTTCACCTCA
TTATAGTTGCCTCTCTCCAGTCCTACCTTGACGGGAAGCACAAGCAGAAACTGGGACAGGAGCCCCAGGA
GACCAAATCTTCATGGTCCCTCTGGGAGGATGGGTGGGGAGAGCTGTGGCAGAGGCCTCAGGAGGGGCCC
TGCTGCTCAGTGGTGACAGATAGGGGTGAGAAAGCAGACAGAGTCATTCCGTCAGCATTCTGGGTCTGTT
TGGTACTTCTTCTCACGCTAAGGTGGCGGTGTGATATGCACAATGGCTAAAAAGCAGGGAGAGCTGGAAA
GAAACAAGGACAGAGACAGAGGCCAAGTCAACCAGACCAATTCCCAGAGGAAGCAAAGAAACCATTACAG
AGACTACAAGGGGGAAGGGAAGGAGAGATGAATTAGCTTCCCCTGTAAACCTTAGAACCCAGCTGTTGCC
AGGGCAACGGGGCAATACCTGTCTCTTCAGAGGAGATGAAGTTGCCAGGGTAACTACATCCTGTCTTTCT
CAAGGACCATCCCAGAATGTGGCACCCACTAGCCGTTACCATAGCAACTGCCTCTTTGCCCCACTTAATC
CCATCCCGTCTGTTAAAAGGGCCCTATAGTTGGAGGTGGGGGAGGTAGGAAGAGCGATGATCACTTGTGG
ACTAAGTTTGTTCGCATCCCCTTCTCCAACCCCCTCAGTACATCACCCTGGGGGAACAGGGTCCACTTGC
TCCTGGGCCCACACAGTCCTGCAGTATTGTGTATATAAGGCCAGGGCAAAGAGGAGCAGGTTTTAAAGTG
AAAGGCAGGCAGGTGTTGGGGAGGCAGTTACCGGGGCAACGGGAACAGGGCGTTTCGGAGGTGGTTGCCA
TGGGGACCTGGATGCTGACGAAGGCTCGCGAGGCTGTGAGCAGCCACAGTGCCCTGCTCAGAAGCCCCAA
GCTCGTCAGTCAAGCCGGTTCTCCGTTTGCACTCAGGAGCACGGGCAGGCGAGTGGCCCCTAGTTCTGGG
GGCAGCTCTAGAGCGGTACCGGATCCCCGGGTACCGGTAGGCCACCATGTCTAGACTGGACAAGAGCAAA
GTCATAAACTCTGCTCTGGAATTACTCAATGAAGTCGGTATCGAAGGCCTGACGACAAGGAAACTCGCTC
AAAAGCTGGGAGTTGAGCAGCCTACCCTGTACTGGCACGTGAAGAACAAGCGGGCCCTGCTCGATGCCCT
GGCAATCGAGATGCTGGACAGGCATCATACCCACTTCTGCCCCCTGGAAGGCGAGTCATGGCAAGACTTT
CTGCGGAACAACGCCAAGTCATTCCGCTGTGCTCTCCTCTCACATCGCGACGGGGCTAAAGTGCATCTCG
GCACCCGCCCAACAGAGAAACAGTACGAAACCCTGGAAAATCAGCTCGCGTTCCTGTGTCAGCAAGGCTT
CTCCCTGGAGAACGCACTGTACGCTCTGTCCGCCGTGGGCCACTTTACACTGGGCTGCGTATTGGAGGAT
CAGGAGCATCAAGTAGCAAAAGAGGAAAGAGAGACACCTACCACCGATTCTATGCCCCCACTTCTGAGAC
AAGCAATTGAGCTGTTCGACCATCAGGGAGCCGAACCTGCCTTCCTTTTCGGCCTGGAACTAATCATATG
TGGCCTGGAGAAACAGCTAAAGTGCGAAAGCGGCGGGCCGGCCGACGCCCTTGACGATTTTGACTTAGAC
ATGCTCCCAGCCGATGCCCTTGACGACTTTGACCTTGATATGCTGCCTGCTGACGCTCTTGACGATTTTG
ACCTTGACATGCTCCCCGGGTAAGAATTCGATATCAAGCTTATCGATAATCAACCTCTGGATTACAAAAT
TTGTGAAAGATTGACTGGTATTCTTAACTATGTTGCTCCTTTTACGCTATGTGGATACGCTGCTTTAATG
CCTTTGTATCATGCTATTGCTTCCCGTATGGCTTTCATTTTCTCCTCCTTGTATAAATCCTGGTTGCTGT
CTCTTTATGAGGAGTTGTGGCCCGTTGTCAGGCAACGTGGCGTGGTGTGCACTGTGTTTGCTGACGCAAC
CCCCACTGGTTGGGGAATTGCCACCACCTGTCAGCTCCTTTCCGGAACTTTCGCTTTCCCCCTCCCTATT
GCCACGGCGGAACTCATCGCCGCCTGCCTTGCCCGCTGCTGGACAGGGGCTCGGCTGTTGGGCACTGACA
ATTCCGTGGTGTTGTCGGGGAAATCATCGTCCTTTCCTTGGCTGCTCGCCTATGTTGCCACCTGGATTCT
GCGCGGGACGTCCTTCTGCTACGTCCCTTCGGCCCTCAATCCAGCGGACCTTCCTTCCCGCGGCCTGCTG
CCGGCTCTGCGGCCTCTTCCGCGTCTTCGCCTTCGCCCTCAGACGAGTCGGATCTCCCTTTGGGCCGCCT
CCCCGCATCGATACCGAGCGCTGCTCGAGAGATCTACGGGTGGCATCCCTGTGACCCCTCCCCAGTGCCT
CTCCTGGCCCTGGAAGTTGCCACTCCAGTGCCCACCAGCCTTGTCCTAATAAAATTAAGTTGCATCATTT
TGTCTGACTAGGTGTCCTTCTATAATATTATGGGGTGGAGGGGGGTGGTATGGAGCAAGGGGCAAGTTGG
GAAGACAACCTGTAGGGCCTGCGGGGTCTATTGGGAACCAAGCTGGAGTGCAGTGGCACAATCTTGGCTC
ACTGCAATCTCCGCCTCCTGGGTTCAAGCGATTCTCCTGCCTCAGCCTCCCGAGTTGTTGGGATTCCAGG
CATGCATGACCAGGCTCAGCTAATTTTTGTTTTTTTGGTAGAGACGGGGTTTCACCATATTGGCCAGGCT
GGTCTCCAACTCCTAATCTCAGGTGATCTACCCACCTTGGCCTCCCAAATTGCTGGGATTACAGGCGTGA
ACCACTGCTCCCTTCCCTGTCCTTCTGATTTTGTAGGTAACCACGTGCGGACCGAGCGGCCGCAGGAACC
CCTAGTGATGGAGTTGGCCACTCCCTCTCTGCGCGCTCGCTCGCTCACTGAGGCCGGGCGACCAAAGGTC
GCCCGACGCCCGGGCTTTGCCCGGGCGGCCTCAGTGAGCGAGCGAGCGCGCAGCTGCCTGCAGGGGCGCC
TGATGCGGTATTTTCTCCTTACGCATCTGTGCGGTATTTCACACCGCATA
[95 nt withheld, positions 4251-4345]
T
[46 nt withheld, positions 4347-4392]
C
[141 nt withheld, positions 4394-4534]
CCTTTGACGTTGGAGTCCACGTTCTTT
[37 nt withheld, positions 4562-4598]
ACTCTATCTCGGGCTATTCTTTTGATTTATAAGGGATTTTGCCGATTTCGGTCTATTGGTTAAAAAATGA
GCTGATTTAACAAAAATTTAACGCGAATTTTAACAAAATATTAACGTTTACAATTTTATGGTGCACTCTC
AGTACAATCTGCTCTGATGCCGCATAGTTAAGCCAGCCCCGACACCCGCCAACACCCGCTGACGCGCCCT
GACGGGCTTGTCTGCTCCCGGCATCCGCTTACAGACAAGCTGTGACCGTCTCCGGGAGCTGCATGTGTCA
GAGGTTTTCACCGTCATCACCGAAACGCGCGAGACGAAAGGGCCTCGTGATACGCCTATTTTTATAGGTT
AATGTCATGATAATAATGGTTTCTTAGACGTCAGGTGGCACTTTTCGGGGAAATGTGCGCGGAACCCCTA
TTTGTTTATTTTTCTAAATACATTCAAATATGTATCCGCTCATGAGACAATAACCCTGATAAATGCTTCA
ATAATATTGAAAAAGGAAGAGTATGAGTATTCAACATTTCCGTGTCGCCCTTATTCCCTTTTTTGCGGCA
TTTTGCCTTCCTGTTTTTGCTCACCCAGAAACGCTGGTGAAAGTAAAAGATGCTGAAGATCAGTTGGGTG
CACGAGTGGGTTACATCGAACTGGATCTCAACAGCGGTAAGATCCTTGAGAGTTTTCGCCCCGAAGAACG
TTTTCCAATGATGAGCACTTTTAAAGTTCTGCTATGTGGCGCGGTATTATCCCGTATTGACGCCGGGCAA
GAGCAACTCGGTCGCCGCATACACTATTCTCAGAATGACTTGGTTGAGTACTCACCAGTCACAGAAAAGC
ATCTTACGGATGGCATGACAGTAAGAGAATTATGCAGTGCTGCCATAACCATGAGTGATAACACTGCGGC
CAACTTACTTCTGACAACGATCGGAGGACCGAAGGAGCTAACCGCTTTTTTGCACAACATGGGGGATCAT
GTAACTCGCCTTGATCGTTGGGAACCGGAGCTGAATGAAGCCATACCAAACGACGAGCGTGACACCACGA
TGCCTGTAGCAATGGCAACAACGTTGCGCAAACTATTAACTGGCGAACTACTTACTCTAGCTTCCCGGCA
ACAATTAATAGACTGGATGGAGGCGGATAAAGTTGCAGGACCACTTCTGCGCTCGGCCCTTCCGGCTGGC
TGGTTTATTGCTGATAAATCTGGAGCCGGTGAGCGTGGGTCTCGCGGTATCATTGCAGCACTGGGGCCAG
ATGGTAAGCCCTCCCGTATCGTAGTTATCTACACGACGGGGAGTCAGGCAACTATGGATGAACGAAATAG
ACAGATCGCTGAGATAGGTGCCTCACTGATTAAGCATTGGTAACTGTCAGACCAAGTTTACTCATATATA
CTTTAGATTGATTTAAAACTTCATTTTTAATTTAAAAGGATCTAGGTGAAGATCCTTTTTGATAATCTCA
TGACCAAAATCCCTTAACGTGAGTTTTCGTTCCACTGAGCGTCAGACCCCGTAG
Features (pLannotate 1.2.2; 16 found; start..end, strand, type, name):
     20..608     +  rep_origin     ori: high-copy-number ColE1/pMB1/pBR322/pUC origin of replication
    681..708     +  repeat_region  AAV2 ITR (fragment): inverted terminal repeat of adeno-associated virus serotype 2 inverted
    737..764     +  repeat_region  AAV2 ITR (fragment): inverted terminal repeat of adeno-associated virus serotype 2 inverted
    818..2106    +  promoter       CaMKII promoter: promoter for the mouse calcium/calmodulin-dependent kinase II α subunit
   2147..2844    +  CDS            rtTA3 (fragment): reverse tetracycline transactivator 3 activates expression from Tet-responsive promoters in the presence of doxycycline
   2774..2884    +  CDS            VP48: 3 tandem repeats of the minimal activation domain of herpes simplex virus VP16 (Cheng et al., 2013)
   2894..2918    +  misc_feature   MCS (fragment): pBluescript multiple cloning site
   2918..3506    +  misc_feature   WPRE: woodchuck hepatitis virus posttranscriptional regulatory element
   3538..4014    +  polyA_signal   hGH poly(A) signal: human growth hormone polyadenylation signal
   4054..4194    +  repeat_region  AAV2 ITR: inverted terminal repeat of adeno-associated virus serotype 2 inverted
   4199..4250    -  misc_feature   bom (fragment): basis of mobility region from pBR322
   4269..4724    +  rep_origin     f1 ori (sequence partly withheld): f1 bacteriophage origin of replication; arrow indicates direction of (+) strand synthesis
   4725..4774    -  misc_feature   bom (fragment): basis of mobility region from pBR322
   4876..4911    -  CDS            rop (fragment): Rop protein, which maintains plasmids at low copy number; rop
   5006..5110    +  promoter       AmpR promoter: bla
   5111..5971    +  CDS            AmpR: β-lactamase; bla; confers resistance to ampicillin, carbenicillin, and related antibiotics
