[The description below was written by a language model from this plasmid's Addgene catalogue record and pLannotate feature annotations shown in this document.]
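Description:
AAV-CamK2-tTA is an adeno-associated virus transfer plasmid built on an AAV2 backbone, designed to be packaged into recombinant AAV for delivery to neurons. In bacteria it is maintained as a high-copy plasmid through a ColE1/pUC-type origin and selected with ampicillin via the β-lactamase gene under its own promoter. An f1 phage origin is also present, along with short remnants of the pBR322 bom and rop regions that are not expected to be functional. The expression cassette is flanked by AAV2 inverted terminal repeats, which provide the signals for replication and encapsidation of the genome. The automated annotation recognises a full ITR on the downstream side but only two short ITR fragments on the upstream side, a common outcome for these repetitive, structured elements in sequencing and annotation.

Between the ITRs, a roughly 1.3 kb mouse CaMKIIα promoter drives a synthetic tetracycline-controlled transactivator, followed by a WPRE to enhance transcript stability and expression and a human growth hormone polyadenylation signal. The catalogue entry identifies the insert as tTA, the Tet-Off activator that binds Tet-responsive promoters in the absence of doxycycline. The feature table instead labels the coding region as a partial match to rtTA3 fused to three tandem minimal VP16 activation domains. This probably reflects the close sequence similarity between tTA and rtTA variants, but the record alone does not settle which variant is present. The stated purpose is to restrict transactivator expression to glutamatergic neurons, so that a separately supplied TRE-controlled transgene is expressed in a cell-type-specific and doxycycline-regulatable manner.
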