Addgene plasmid #210731: AAV-CamK2-tTA
Purpose: AAV vector expressing tetracycline-controlled transactivator (tTA) under CamK2 promoter (for expressing tTA in glutamatergic neurons)
Depositing lab: Wei Xu. Depositing organization: University of Texas Southwestern Medical Center. Publication: Brain-wide circuit-specific targeting of astrocytes. Thompson A, Arano R, Saleem U, Preciado R, Munoz L, Nelson I, Ramos K, Kim Y, Li Y, Xu W. Cell Rep Methods. 2023 Dec 18;3(12):100653. doi: 10.1016/j.crmeth.2023.100653. Epub 2023 Dec 4. PubMed 38052209.
Backbone
  Vector backbone: AAV2
  Vector type: AAV
Growth in bacteria
  Bacterial resistance: Ampicillin, 100 μg/mL
  Growth temperature: 37°C
  Growth strain: NEB Stable
  Copy number: High Copy
Gene/Insert
  Gene/Insert name: tetracycline-controlled transactivator (tTA)
  Species: Synthetic
  Promoter: CamK2
  Cloning method: Gibson Cloning
Terms and licenses: Academic/Nonprofit Terms; Industry Terms: Not Available to Industry
How to cite: AAV-CamK2-tTA was a gift from Wei Xu (Addgene plasmid # 210731 ; http://n2t.net/addgene:210731 ; RRID:Addgene_210731)
